Addgene plasmid #169339: pVMG0217_Cq-U6-2b_2xBbsI-gRNA
Purpose: Expression of gRNA in Culex quinquefasciatus or other mosquitoes
Depositing lab: Valentino Gantz. Depositing organization: University of California, San Diego (UCSD). Publication: Optimized CRISPR tools and site-directed transgenesis towards gene drive development in Culex quinquefasciatus mosquitoes. Feng X, Lopez Del Amo V, Mameli E, Lee M, Bishop AL, Perrimon N, Gantz VM. Nat Commun. 2021 May 20;12(1):2960. doi: 10.1038/s41467-021-23239-0. PubMed 34017003.
Backbone
  Vector backbone: pCR2.1
  Backbone manufacturer: Thermofisher
  Backbone size w/o insert (bp): 3945
  Total vector size (bp): 6431
  Vector type: Insect Expression, CRISPR
Growth in bacteria
  Bacterial resistance: Ampicillin, 100 μg/mL
  Growth temperature: 37°C
  Growth strain: DH5alpha
  Copy number: High Copy
Gene/Insert
  Gene/Insert name: pVMG0217_Cq-U6-2b_2xBbsI-gRNA (alt name: CPIJ039728)
  Species: Culex quinquefasciatus
  Insert size (bp): 2486
  Promoter: CPIJ039728
  Cloning method: TOPO Cloning
  Sequencing primers: 5′ M13F; 3′ M13R
Terms and licenses: Academic/Nonprofit Terms; Industry Terms: Not Available to Industry
How to cite: pVMG0217_Cq-U6-2b_2xBbsI-gRNA was a gift from Valentino Gantz (Addgene plasmid # 169339 ; http://n2t.net/addgene:169339 ; RRID:Addgene_169339)
