[The description below was written by a language model from this plasmid's Addgene catalogue record and pLannotate feature annotations shown in this document.]
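Description:
pVMG0217_Cq-U6-2b_2xBbsI-gRNA is a guide RNA expression plasmid for CRISPR work in the mosquito Culex quinquefasciatus, and potentially other mosquitoes. It was built by TOPO cloning a roughly 2.5 kb insert into the pCR2.1 backbone, giving a total size of about 6.4 kb. The backbone supplies a high-copy ColE1/pUC-type origin for propagation in E. coli and an f1 origin for single-stranded DNA production. It also carries two bacterial markers, a β-lactamase gene (ampicillin, the selection listed in the record) and a neo/nptII kanamycin resistance gene preceded by a Tn5-derived fragment. The cloning site is flanked by the usual pCR2.1 elements: the lac promoter and operator with a CAP binding site on one side, and a T7 promoter and a lacZα fragment on the other.

The insert is derived from the Culex quinquefasciatus locus CPIJ039728, which the record lists as the promoter and which the plasmid name designates Cq-U6-2b. U6 promoters are RNA polymerase III promoters commonly used to produce small RNAs with defined ends. The annotation tool does not label this mosquito promoter. The only annotated feature within the insert is the Streptococcus pyogenes Cas9 gRNA scaffold, with unannotated sequence on both sides that presumably includes native regulatory regions. The "2xBbsI" in the name indicates a pair of BbsI type IIS restriction sites, which conventionally allow a custom spacer to be ligated in as annealed oligonucleotides next to the scaffold, although these sites are not annotated in the feature table. No Cas9 gene or insect selectable marker is annotated, so the nuclease would have to be supplied separately. The associated publication places the plasmid among optimized CRISPR tools for genome editing, site-directed transgenesis and gene drive development in Culex.
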