Features (pLannotate 1.2.2; 13 found; start..end, strand, type, name):
     14..442     +  rep_origin     f1 ori (sequence partly withheld): f1 bacteriophage origin of replication; arrow indicates direction of (+) strand synthesis
    455..754     +  CDS            tnpA (fragment): TN5P_ECOLX - Also known as tnp. Experimental evidence at protein level: Swiss-Prot protein existence level 1. Mediates transposition of transposon Tn5 by a 'cut and paste' mechanism. First, the monomeric transposase binds the 19 bp inverted DNA repeats flanking the transposon. Then, dimerization of the DNA- bound transposase creates a synaptic DNA complex. After nicking of the first DNA strand, excision of the transposon proceeds through a series of intermediates. The transposase then mediates the insertion of the transposon at a new site by strand transfer. The activity of the wild- type tran
    786..1577    +  CDS            neo: KKA2_KLEPN - Also known as kan, nptII. Experimental evidence at protein level: Swiss-Prot protein existence level 1. Resistance to kanamycin, neomycin, paromomycin, ribostamycin, butirosin and gentamicin B. From Klebsiella pneumoniae.
   1581..1597    +  promoter       AmpR promoter (fragment): bla
   1598..2458    +  CDS            AmpR: β-lactamase; bla; confers resistance to ampicillin, carbenicillin, and related antibiotics
   2629..3217    +  rep_origin     ori: high-copy-number ColE1/pMB1/pBR322/pUC origin of replication
   3400..3492    +  CDS            lacI (fragment): lac repressor; lacI; The lac repressor binds to the lac operator to inhibit transcription in E. coli. This inhibition can be relieved by adding lactose or isopropyl-β-D-thiogalactopyranoside (IPTG).
   3505..3526    +  protein_bind   CAP binding site: CAP binding activates transcription in the presence of cAMP. E. coli catabolite activator protein
   3541..3571    +  promoter       lac promoter: promoter for the E. coli lac operon
   3579..3595    +  protein_bind   lac operator: The lac repressor binds to the lac operator to inhibit transcription in E. coli. This inhibition can be relieved by adding lactose or isopropyl-β-D-thiogalactopyranoside (IPTG). lac repressor encoded by lacI
   4986..5061    +  misc_RNA       gRNA scaffold: guide RNA scaffold for the Streptococcus pyogenes CRISPR/Cas9 system
   6263..6281    -  promoter       T7 promoter: promoter for bacteriophage T7 RNA polymerase
   6284..10      +  CDS            lacZα (fragment) (across the origin): LacZα fragment of β-galactosidase; lacZ fragment
>Addgene plasmid #169339 | pVMG0217_Cq-U6-2b_2xBbsI-gRNA | addgene full sequence | sequence record 333376 | Addgene NGS Result
GAATGGCGAATGG
[124 nt withheld, positions 14-137]
C
[91 nt withheld, positions 139-229]
A
[49 nt withheld, positions 231-279]
CCTTTGACGTTGGAGTCCACGTTCTTT
[37 nt withheld, positions 307-343]
ACCCTATCTCGGTCTATTCTTTTGATTTATAAGGGATTTTGCCGATTTCGGCCTATTGGTTAAAAAATGA
GCTGATTTAACAAAAATTTAACGCGAATTTTAACAAAATTCAGGGCGCAAGGGCTGCTAAAGGAAGCGGA
ACACGTAGAAAGCCAGTCCGCAGAAACGGTGCTGACCCCGGATGAATGTCAGCTACTGGGCTATCTGGAC
AAGGGAAAACGCAAGCGCAAAGAGAAAGCAGGTAGCTTGCAGTGGGCTTACATGGCGATAGCTAGACTGG
GCGGTTTTATGGACAGCAAGCGAACCGGAATTGCCAGCTGGGGCGCCCTCTGGTAAGGTTGGGAAGCCCT
GCAAAGTAAACTGGATGGCTTTCTTGCCGCCAAGGATCTGATGGCGCAGGGGATCAAGATCTGATCAAGA
GACAGGATGAGGATCGTTTCGCATGATTGAACAAGATGGATTGCACGCAGGTTCTCCGGCCGCTTGGGTG
GAGAGGCTATTCGGCTATGACTGGGCACAACAGACAATCGGCTGCTCTGATGCCGCCGTGTTCCGGCTGT
CAGCGCAGGGGCGCCCGGTTCTTTTTGTCAAGACCGACCTGTCCGGTGCCCTGAATGAACTGCAGGACGA
GGCAGCGCGGCTATCGTGGCTGGCCACGACGGGCGTTCCTTGCGCAGCTGTGCTCGACGTTGTCACTGAA
GCGGGAAGGGACTGGCTGCTATTGGGCGAAGTGCCGGGGCAGGATCTCCTGTCATCCCACCTTGCTCCTG
CCGAGAAAGTATCCATCATGGCTGATGCAATGCGGCGGCTGCATACGCTTGATCCGGCTACCTGCCCATT
CGACCACCAAGCGAAACATCGCATCGAGCGAGCACGTACTCGGATGGAAGCCGGTCTTGTCGATCAGGAT
GATCTGGACGAAGAGCATCAGGGGCTCGCGCCAGCCGAACTGTTCGCCAGGCTCAAGGCGCGCATGCCCG
ACGGCGAGGATCTCGTCGTGACCCATGGCGATGCCTGCTTGCCGAATATCATGGTGGAAAATGGCCGCTT
TTCTGGATTCATCGACTGTGGCCGGCTGGGTGTGGCGGACCGCTATCAGGACATAGCGTTGGCTACCCGT
GATATTGCTGAAGAGCTTGGCGGCGAATGGGCTGACCGCTTCCTCGTGCTTTACGGTATCGCCGCTCCCG
ATTCGCAGCGCATCGCCTTCTATCGCCTTCTTGACGAGTTCTTCTGAATTGAAAAAGGAAGAGTATGAGT
ATTCAACATTTCCGTGTCGCCCTTATTCCCTTTTTTGCGGCATTTTGCCTTCCTGTTTTTGCTCACCCAG
AAACGCTGGTGAAAGTAAAAGATGCTGAAGATCAGTTGGGTGCACGAGTGGGTTACATCGAACTGGATCT
CAACAGCGGTAAGATCCTTGAGAGTTTTCGCCCCGAAGAACGTTTTCCAATGATGAGCACTTTTAAAGTT
CTGCTATGTGGCGCGGTATTATCCCGTATTGACGCCGGGCAAGAGCAACTCGGTCGCCGCATACACTATT
CTCAGAATGACTTGGTTGAGTACTCACCAGTCACAGAAAAGCATCTTACGGATGGCATGACAGTAAGAGA
ATTATGCAGTGCTGCCATAACCATGAGTGATAACACTGCGGCCAACTTACTTCTGACAACGATCGGAGGA
CCGAAGGAGCTAACCGCTTTTTTGCACAACATGGGGGATCATGTAACTCGCCTTGATCGTTGGGAACCGG
AGCTGAATGAAGCCATACCAAACGACGAGCGTGACACCACGATGCCTGTAGCAATGGCAACAACGTTGCG
CAAACTATTAACTGGCGAACTACTTACTCTAGCTTCCCGGCAACAATTAATAGACTGGATGGAGGCGGAT
AAAGTTGCAGGACCACTTCTGCGCTCGGCCCTTCCGGCTGGCTGGTTTATTGCTGATAAATCTGGAGCCG
GTGAGCGTGGGTCTCGCGGTATCATTGCAGCACTGGGGCCAGATGGTAAGCCCTCCCGTATCGTAGTTAT
CTACACGACGGGGAGTCAGGCAACTATGGATGAACGAAATAGACAGATCGCTGAGATAGGTGCCTCACTG
ATTAAGCATTGGTAACTGTCAGACCAAGTTTACTCATATATACTTTAGATTGATTTAAAACTTCATTTTT
AATTTAAAAGGATCTAGGTGAAGATCCTTTTTGATAATCTCATGACCAAAATCCCTTAACGTGAGTTTTC
GTTCCACTGAGCGTCAGACCCCGTAGAAAAGATCAAAGGATCTTCTTGAGATCCTTTTTTTCTGCGCGTA
ATCTGCTGCTTGCAAACAAAAAAACCACCGCTACCAGCGGTGGTTTGTTTGCCGGATCAAGAGCTACCAA
CTCTTTTTCCGAAGGTAACTGGCTTCAGCAGAGCGCAGATACCAAATACTGTTCTTCTAGTGTAGCCGTA
GTTAGGCCACCACTTCAAGAACTCTGTAGCACCGCCTACATACCTCGCTCTGCTAATCCTGTTACCAGTG
GCTGCTGCCAGTGGCGATAAGTCGTGTCTTACCGGGTTGGACTCAAGACGATAGTTACCGGATAAGGCGC
AGCGGTCGGGCTGAACGGGGGGTTCGTGCACACAGCCCAGCTTGGAGCGAACGACCTACACCGAACTGAG
ATACCTACAGCGTGAGCTATGAGAAAGCGCCACGCTTCCCGAAGGGAGAAAGGCGGACAGGTATCCGGTA
AGCGGCAGGGTCGGAACAGGAGAGCGCACGAGGGAGCTTCCAGGGGGAAACGCCTGGTATCTTTATAGTC
CTGTCGGGTTTCGCCACCTCTGACTTGAGCGTCGATTTTTGTGATGCTCGTCAGGGGGGCGGAGCCTATG
GAAAAACGCCAGCAACGCGGCCTTTTTACGGTTCCTGGCCTTTTGCTGGCCTTTTGCTCACATGTTCTTT
CCTGCGTTATCCCCTGATTCTGTGGATAACCGTATTACCGCCTTTGAGTGAGCTGATACCGCTCGCCGCA
GCCGAACGACCGAGCGCAGCGAGTCAGTGAGCGAGGAAGCGGAAGAGCGCCCAATACGCAAACCGCCTCT
CCCCGCGCGTTGGCCGATTCATTAATGCAGCTGGCACGACAGGTTTCCCGACTGGAAAGCGGGCAGTGAG
CGCAACGCAATTAATGTGAGTTAGCTCACTCATTAGGCACCCCAGGCTTTACACTTTATGCTTCCGGCTC
GTATGTTGTGTGGAATTGTGAGCGGATAACAATTTCACACAGGAAACAGCTATGACCATGATTACGCCAA
GCTTGGTACCGAGCTCGGATCCACTAGTAACGGCCGCCAGTGTGCTGGAATTCGCCCTTGCCGAAGCAAA
GACAAGTTCGGAGGGTGCCCTCGTTGCTTATATAGTTCGTGAATCGTTAAACGGTTCTAGCGATGGCGGA
GTGCGGAGTGCGAAGTGAGCGAAAGAAACGCGAAAAAGTGAGAACATTTGTAAGGTTCACAGCAATGGGG
GGCAGGTAAACGTTTAGTAATCGATTACCCGTCAGTTCGAGGTTAGGTTATGTACCTGCGATTGAATTTA
AAACAAGATTTCGCTAATTGAATCAGAATTGCCGTTTGTGACTAAATGCGACTCTCAAAATATGCAGATT
AACAGTCTGGACCCGGAGCCTAATTTTTCTGTTACATTCTTATTGGAATTCCATATAAACTGTAACGGGA
ACTGCAGGCACCGGGTCCTGACTATTAATCTCAGTCGACGCGTCTGCTCCGCAACAAAATGCATAGCAAA
TCAAATTTGTCTGGCATTTTCAATTATACCCATTACGACTCGCAGTGCTTCAACAACTCCTAAATAACCG
TAAGCGGTTTTACTCCCCTTCCCTCCGTTGTCTGGAGTAAAAACGAGGCGTCAGTAATGGGGGACTGCCC
CCGCCCTCCATCGTAACTCCCCTCAAGCAACGGCCCAAATCATTTAATCCCACACAATTTGTTTCAATTT
TTCTTCTTGCAAGTCGTCGTCGTCGTCTGGCAATGAGAATCTCGCGAGATAAGATGCCTGCTTCTGCTCA
TCAGCATGATCATCATCACTGGCGAGGAAGGAGGCTCATTTCCTTAAACTCGTGGGAGGACGACACTGCA
ATTTGAAGGCGAGAGGAGGTTATGTTACTTTTTTCCGGGCCCTTGCCCTAATGGGTTCTGAATCCCTCTG
TCTGTGGTTGTTGTTGTTGTTCTTGGGGGTCGATGTCGTCGAGCCCACTCCTTGCCCGGCCTGTTTGTGT
GTATGTTTATGTGATAAAATATTAATGATGCAACCCCGGTGGCAGACACTGCTGGCGAATGTTGCGGACC
AGTTAAGGTTCTGGTAGACAGGGTGACGAGCGCTCCGGTTGACATTGCAGCATTTTAGGGGTGGTTCAGA
GTTCTGGAAAAAAGTTTTATAAATAAAATTCCAATTGGCATGAAATCGACGTTGCAAATGGTTTTGAGAC
AGATCTAATAGGACTTATTTTTAATATTGCAGGTAATTTACCTGTTATTACCTGTGCATTGAACTTGGAA
ACAAATATTAAACATCGCTAGAACTGTTTTGAAGTGCGCTAACTATATAAGCAAATTTTGAGCCCTTTGT
ACTCGGGTCTTCGAGAAGACCTGTTTTAGAGCTAGAAATAGCAAGTTAAAATAAGGCTAGTCCGTTATCA
ACTTGAAAAAGTGGCACCGAGTCGGTGCTTTTTTTTTGATTCTGGTTTATTTTTGTTCTCTTTTGGAAGA
TAAGATTTTTTAAAATTAAAAACCTACTTTTTTACGAATCGTAAAAATTTTATTGAAAATAATGGTTCAG
AACATTATATTAATGTTTATCGAAAATCTGGCAGCACTGCCATAAGTAATGAGCACTTGAAAAAAATGTA
TATAACTTGTCAACGTTATCAGTCTTGATGAAAATTTAATTCGCTTTTTGTACACTATTATTTAAGAAAA
CATTTTCAGTATACACTCATCCCTCATATTCGGAACAGTTTACAGATCGGCCAATGTTTAATAAATCATA
TAAAATCGATAATTGAACATAATGATTTGCTTTTACCTTCATGTGAAAGCTTTTCTTGCGATCTTTCGAT
TGATGTATAGACCGGCTGTACATTTTTACGATTTATATCAAGTTTTCGAAGAAAAACATTGACCATTGAA
ATTCACAAATTCGGAACACTTTTTTCTTACGATGTAAACAAACTTTTTTTTCTCTCCTGGTGTACATATT
TTTTTGCAAAATAATGACTTTGCACTCTGAAACCAATAGAACTCATGGTTAGTGATGTTTTATGAATGGT
CTGATAACTTTTTTGTGAAAATATCAGTTAAATTCAGGTGTTCCACAATTGTGGGAGACACAATAACATC
CCACAATCATGGAACGGCCAATTTACAGGCAGTATTTTGCTGATCTGGATAAAATAGTCTTGAAATGCAG
TTTTTGTTTGAAAAGTATTACTTTTACTGGTGAAATAGCAAGAGAATGTCCAAATAAAGGCCTTAAAAAT
AGCAGGGTCGGCAGAAAAGTTGCATTTTGCATTCTATTGACAAATTACCACAAAAGTGTTCCGAATTTGT
GGGTGTTCCGAATATGTGGGATGACTGTACCATTAGGTTTGGCAACTCTGCTTAAGGGTGCACATCAACC
AAGGAAGTTTTTCTTTTCTTATTCCAAAATAGTCAAACTTTGTTGTAAATAACTTTGTAGACAGTACTTA
ATGGGATGAATAAAAAATCGTATCGAAAGTACCCGTAGTTTTGAAGATACTAAAATGTCTGTAATAAAAA
TCTTGGTGCAAAAGCTCAGATTGATGTGCACCGTAAAACAAGGGCGAATTCTGCAGATATCCATCACACT
GGCGGCCGCTCGAGCATGCATCTAGAGGGCCCAATTCGCCCTATAGTGAGTCGTATTACAATTCACTGGC
CGTCGTTTTACAACGTCGTGACTGGGAAAACCCTGGCGTTACCCAACTTAATCGCCTTGCAGCACATCCC
CCTTTCGCCAGCTGGCGTAATAGCGAAGAGGCCCGCACCGATCGCCCTTCCCAACAGTTGCGCAGCCT
